>Addgene plasmid #104575 | pRec ΔLacI | depositor full sequence | sequence record 198328 | pRec ΔLacI sequence 4108 bps
GGCCGCGTTGCTGGCGTTTTTCCATAGGCTCCGCCCCCCTGACGAGCATCACAAAAATCGACGCTCAAGT
CAGAGGTGGCGAAACCCGACAGGACTATAAAGATACCAGGCGTTTCCCCCTGGAAGCTCCCTCGTGCGCT
CTCCTGTTCCGACCCTGCCGCTTACCGGATACCTGTCCGCCTTTCTCCCTTCGGGAAGCGTGGCGCTTTC
TCAATGCTCACGCTGTAGGTATCTCAGTTCGGTGTAGGTCGTTCGCTCCAAGCTGGGCTGTGTGCACGAA
CCCCCCGTTCAGCCCGACCGCTGCGCCTTATCCGGTAACTATCGTCTTGAGTCCAACCCGGTAAGACACG
ACTTATCGCCACTGGCAGCAGCCACTGGTAACAGGATTAGCAGAGCGAGGTATGTAGGCGGTGCTACAGA
GTTCTTGAAGTGGTGGCCTAACTACGGCTACACTAGAAGGACAGTATTTGGTATCTGCGCTCTGCTGAAG
CCAGTTACCTTCGGAAAAAGAGTTGGTAGCTCTTGATCCGGCAAACAAACCACCGCTGGTAGCGGTGGTT
TTTTTGTTTGCAAGCAGCAGATTACGCGCAGAAAAAAAGGATCTCAAGAAGATCCTTTGATCTTTTCTAC
GGGGTCTGACGCTCAGTGGAACGAAAACTCACGTTAAGGGATTTTGGTCATGACTAGTGCTTGGATTCTC
ACCAATAAAAAACGCCCGGCGGCAACCGAGCGTTCTGAACAAATCCAGATGGAGTTCTGAGGTCATTACT
GGATCTATCAACAGGAGTCCAAGCGAGCTCGATATCAAATTACGCCCCGCCCTGCCACTCATCGCAGTAC
TGTTGTAATTCATTAAGCATTCTGCCGACATGGAAGCCATCACAGACGGCATGATGAACCTGAATCGCCA
GCGGCATCAGCACCTTGTCGCCTTGCGTATAATATTTGCCCATGGTGAAAACGGGGGCGAAGAAGTTGTC
CATATTGGCCACGTTTAAATCAAAACTGGTGAAACTCACCCAGGGATTGGCTGAGACGAAAAACATATTC
TCAATAAACCCTTTAGGGAAATAGGCCAGGTTTTCACCGTAACACGCCACATCTTGCGAATATATGTGTA
GAAACTGCCGGAAATCGTCGTGGTATTCACTCCAGAGCGATGAAAACGTTTCAGTTTGCTCATGGAAAAC
GGTGTAACAAGGGTGAACACTATCCCATATCACCAGCTCACCGTCTTTCATTGCCATACGAAATTCCGGA
TGAGCATTCATCAGGCGGGCAAGAATGTGAATAAAGGCCGGATAAAACTTGTGCTTATTTTTCTTTACGG
TCTTTAAAAAGGCCGTAATATCCAGCTGAACGGTCTGGTTATAGGTACATTGAGCAACTGACTGAAATGC
CTCAAAATGTTCTTTACGATGCCATTGGGATATATCAACGGTGGTATATCCAGTGATTTTTTTCTCCATT
TTAGCTTCCTTAGCTCCTGAAAATCTCGATAACTCAAAAAATACGCCCGGTAGTGATCTTATTTCATTAT
GGTGAAAGTTGGAACCTCTTACGTGCCGATCAACGTCTCATTTTCGCCAGATATCGACGTCTAAGAAACC
ATTATTATCATGACATTAACCTATAAAAATAGGCGTATCACGAGGCCCTTTCGTCTTCACCTCGAGTCCC
TATCAGTGATAGAGATTGACATCCCTATCAGTGATAGAGATACTGAGCACATCAGCAGGACGCACTGACC
GTTTAATAAATATATACATATCAGGACAACGCCTAATGACCTGGCTTCCCCTTAATCCCATTCCACTCAA
AGATCGCGTCTCCATGATCTTTCTGCAATATGGGCAGATCGATGTAATAGATGGCGCGTTTGTACTTATC
GACAAGACAGGGATCCGCACTCATATTCCTGTTGGCTCGGTTGCCTGCATCATGCTGGAACCTGGTACAC
GGGTTTCGCATGCAGCTGTACGCCTGGCTGCGCAAGTTGGAACATTGTTGGTATGGGTGGGGGAAGCGGG
CGTTCGTGTTTATGCTTCTGGTCAGCCTGGAGGTGCGCGTTCAGATAAGCTGCTCTATCAGGCAAAACTT
GCTCTGGATGAAGATTTGCGTCTGAAGGTCGTACGTAAAATGTTTGAACTTCGGTTTGGAGAACCTGCGC
CTGCCCGGCGCTCCGTAGAGCAACTCAGAGGTATAGAAGGCAGTCGCGTGCGGGCAACCTACGCACTTCT
GGCGAAGCAATACGGCGTGACATGGAATGGACGTCGCTACGATCCGAAAGACTGGGAAAAGGGCGATACG
ATCAACCAATGCATTAGCGCTGCAACTTCCTGTTTATACGGCGTAACTGAAGCGGCGATACTTGCAGCTG
GTTATGCACCAGCTATTGGGTTTGTGCATACAGGAAAGCCTCTTTCCTTTGTTTACGATATTGCAGACAT
CATTAAATTTGACACTGTTGTACCGAAAGCTTTTGAGATAGCGCGTCGTAACCCTGGTGAGCCGGACCGG
GAAGTCCGTTTGGCGTGCAGGGATATTTTTCGCAGTAGTAAAACATTAGCCAAATTGATTCCGCTTATAG
AGGACGTGCTTGCCGCTGGAGAAATACAACCGCCGGCCCCACCTGAAGATGCACAGCCTGTTGCCATTCC
GCTTCCTGTTTCACTGGGAGATGCAGGCCATCGGAGTAGCTGAA
[282 nt withheld, positions 2705-2986]
TGATAATAATCTAGACCAGGCATCAAATAAAACGAAAGGCTCAGTCGAAAGACTGGGCCTTTCGTTTTAT
CTGTTGTTTGTCGGTGAACGCTCTCTACTAGAGTCACACTGGCTCACCTTCGGGTGGGCCTTTCTGCGTT
TATAGGTACCCGTGGATCCTCTAGAGTCGACCTGCAGGCATGCAAGCTTTTTACGGCTAGCTCAGTCCTA
GGTATAGTGCTAGCCCAGCCAGAGAAACACTCTTTAACAGGGGGTAGTATGATGTCTCGTTTAGATAAAA
GTAAAGTGATTAACAGCGCATTAGAGCTGCTTAATGAGGTCGGAATCGAAGGTTTAACAACCCGTAAACT
CGCCCAGAAGCTAGGTGTAGAGCAGCCTACATTGTATTGGCATGTAAAAAATAAGCGGGCTTTGCTCGAC
GCCTTAGCCATTGAGATGTTAGATAGGCACCATACTCACTTTTGCCCTTTAGAAGGGGAAAGCTGGCAAG
ATTTTTTACGTAATAACGCTAAAAGTTTTAGATGTGCTTTACTAAGTCATCGCGATGGAGCAAAAGTACA
TTTAGGTACACGGCCTACAGAAAAACAGTATGAAACTCTCGAAAATCAATTAGCCTTTTTATGCCAACAA
GGTTTTTCACTAGAGAATGCATTATATGCACTCAGCGCAGTGGGGCATTTTACTTTAGGTTGCGTATTGG
AAGATCAAGAGCATCAAGTCGCTAAAGAAGAAAGGGAAACACCTACTACTGATAGTATGCCGCCATTATT
ACGACAAGCTATCGAATTATTTGATCACCAAGGTGCAGAGCCAGCCTTCTTATTCGGCCTTGAATTGATC
ATATGCGGATTAGAAAAACAACTTAAATGTGAAAGTGGGTCTTAAGGCATCAAATAAAACGAAAGGCTCA
GTCGAAAGACTGGGCCTTTCGTTTTATCTGTTGTTTGTCGGTGAACGCTCTCCTGAGTAGGACAAATCCG
CCGCCCTAGACCTAGGCGTTCGGCTGCGGCGAGCGGTATCAGCTCACTCAAAGGCGGTAATACGGTTATC
CACAGAATCAGGGGATAACGCAGGAAAGAACATGTGAGCAAAAGGCCAGCAAAAGGCCAGGAACCGTAAA
AA
Features (pLannotate 1.2.2; 13 found; start..end, strand, type, name):
     19..607     -  rep_origin     ori: high-copy-number ColE1/pMB1/pBR322/pUC origin of replication
    695..789     -  terminator     lambda t0 terminator: transcription terminator from phage lambda
    813..1469    -  CDS            cat: CAT_ECOLX - Experimental evidence at protein level: Swiss-Prot protein existence level 1. This enzyme is an effector of chloramphenicol resistance in bacteria. From Escherichia coli. This protein is used as a marker in many commonly used cloning vectors, such as pACYC184.
   1470..1572    -  promoter       cat promoter: promoter of the E. coli cat gene encoding chloramphenicol acetyltransferase
   1677..1750    +  promoter       PLtetO-1 promoter: modified phage lambda PL promoter with tet operator sites (Lutz and Bujard, 1997)
   1786..2700    +  CDS            ygbT: CAS1_ECOLI - Also known as cas1. Experimental evidence at protein level: Swiss-Prot protein existence level 1. CRISPR (clustered regularly interspaced short palindromic repeat), is an adaptive immune system that provides protection against mobile genetic elements (viruses, transposable elements and conjugative plasmids) (PubMed:21255106, PubMed:24920831, PubMed:24793649). CRISPR clusters contain sequences complementary to antecedent mobile elements and target invading nucleic acids. CRISPR clusters are transcribed and processed into CRISPR RNA (crRNA). The Cas1-Cas2 complex is involved in CRIS
   2705..2986    +  CDS            ygbF (sequence withheld): CAS2_ECOLI - Also known as cas2. Experimental evidence at protein level: Swiss-Prot protein existence level 1. CRISPR (clustered regularly interspaced short palindromic repeat), is an adaptive immune system that provides protection against mobile genetic elements (viruses, transposable elements and conjugative plasmids) (PubMed:21255106, PubMed:24920831, PubMed:24793649). CRISPR clusters contain sequences complementary to antecedent mobile elements and target invading nucleic acids. CRISPR clusters are transcribed and processed into CRISPR RNA (crRNA). The Cas1-Cas2 complex is involved in CRIS
   3010..3081    +  terminator     rrnB T1 terminator: transcription terminator T1 from the E. coli rrnB gene
   3097..3124    +  terminator     T7Te terminator: phage T7 early transcription terminator
   3131..3175    +  misc_feature   MCS (fragment): pUC18/19 multiple cloning site
   3182..3210    +  promoter       J23119 promoter (fragment): bacterial promoter (Registry of Standard Biological Parts BBa J23119)
   3245..3871    +  CDS            TetR: tetracycline repressor TetR; tetR; TetR binds to the tetracycline operator tetO to inhibit transcription. This inhibition can be relieved by adding tetracycline or doxycycline.
   3877..3963    +  terminator     rrnB T1 terminator: Escherichia coli rrnB; transcription terminator T1 from the E. coli rrnB gene
