>Addgene plasmid #104575 | pRec ΔLacI | addgene full sequence | sequence record 201432 | Addgene NGS Result
GTTGCTGGCGTTTTTCCATAGGCTCCGCCCCCCTGACGAGCATCACAAAAATCGACGCTCAAGTCAGAGG
TGGCGAAACCCGACAGGACTATAAAGATACCAGGCGTTTCCCCCTGGAAGCTCCCTCGTGCGCTCTCCTG
TTCCGACCCTGCCGCTTACCGGATACCTGTCCGCCTTTCTCCCTTCGGGAAGCGTGGCGCTTTCTCATAG
CTCACGATGTAGGTATCTCAGTTCGGTGTAGGTCGTTCGCTCCAAGCTGGGCTGTGTGCACGAACCCCCC
GTTCAGCCCGACCGCTGCGCCTTATCCGGTAACTATCGTCTTGAGTCCAACCCGGTAAGACACGACTTAT
CGCCACTGGCAGCAGCCACTGGTAACAGGATTAGCAGAGCGAGGTATGTAGGCGGTGCTACAGAGTTCTT
GAAGTGGTGGCCTAACTACGGCTACACTAGAAGGACAGTATTTGGTATCTGCGCTCTGCTGAAGCCAGTT
ACCTTCGGAAAAAGAGTTGGTAGCTCTTGATCCGGCAAACAAACCACCGCTGGTAGCGGTGGTTTTTTTG
TTTGCAAGCAGCAGATTACGCGCAGAAAAAAAGGATCTCAAGAAGATCCTTTGATCTTTTCTACGGGGTC
TGACGCTCAGTGGAACGAAAACTCACGTTAAGGGATTTTGGTCATGACTAGTGCTTGGATTCTCACCAAT
AAAAAACGCCCGGCGGCAACCGAGCGTTCTGAACAAATCCAGATGGAGTTCTGAGGTCATTACTGGATCT
ATCAACAGGAGTCCAAGCGAGCTCGATATCAAATTACGCCCCGCCCTGCCACTCATCGCAGTACTGTTGT
AATTCATTAAGCATTCTGCCGACATGGAAGCCATCACAAACGGCATGATGAACCTGAATCGCCAGCGGCA
TCAGCACCTTGTCGCCTTGCGTATAATATTTGCCCATGGTGAAAACGGGGGCGAAGAAGTTGTCCATATT
GGCCACGTTTAAATCAAAACTGGTGAAACTCACCCAGGGATTGGCTGAGACGAAAAACATATTCTCAATA
AACCCTTTAGGGAAATAGGCCAGGTTTTCACCATAACACGCCACATCTTGCGAATATATGTGTAGAAACT
GCCGGAAATCGTCGTGGTATTCACTCCAGAGCGATGAAAACGTTTCAGTTTGCTCATGGAAAACGGTGTA
ACAAGGGTGAACACTATCCCATATCACCAGCTCACCGTCTTTCATTGCCATACGAAATTCCGGATGAGCA
TTCATCAGGCGGGCAAGAATGTGAATAAAGGCCGGATAAAACTTGTGCTTATTTTTCTTTACGGTCTTTA
AAAAGGCCGTAATATCCAGCTGAACGGTCTGGTTATAGGTACATTGAGCAACTGACTGAAATGCCTCAAA
ATGTTCTTTACGATGCCATTGGGATATATCAACGGTGGTATATCCAGTGATTTTTTTCTCCATTTTAGCT
TCCTTAGCTCCTGAAAATCTCGATAACTCAAAAAATACGACCGGTAGTGATCTTATTTCATTATGGTGAA
AGTTGGAACCTCTTACGGGCCGGCCAACGTCTCATTTTCGCCAGATATCGACGTCTAAGAAACCATTATT
ATCATGACATTAACCTATAAAAATAGGCGTATCACGAGGCCCTTTCGTCTTCACCTCGAGTCCCTATCAG
TGATAGAGATTGACATCCCTATCAGTGATAGAGATACTGAGCACATCAGCAGGACGCACTGACCGTTTAA
TAAATATATACATATCAGGACAACGCCTAATGACCTGGCTTCCCCTTAATCCCATTCCACTCAAAGATCG
CGTCTCCATGATCTTTCTGCAATATGGGCAGATCGATGTAATAGATGGCGCGTTTGTACTTATCGACAAG
ACAGGGATCCGCACTCATATTCCTGTTGGCTCGGTTGCCTGCATCATGCTGGAACCTGGTACACGGGTTT
CGCATGCAGCTGTACGCCTGGCTGCGCAAGTTGGAACATTGTTGGTATGGGTGGGGGAAGCGGGCGTTCG
TGTTTATGCTTCTGGTCAGCCTGGAGGTGCGCGTTCAGATAAGCTGCTCTATCAGGCAAAACTTGCTCTG
GATGAAGATTTGCGTCTGAAGGTCGTACGTAAAATGTTTGAACTTCGGTTTGGAGAACCTGCGCCTGCCC
GGCGCTCCGTAGAGCAACTCAGAGGTATAGAAGGCAGTCGCGTGCGGGCAACCTACGCACTTCTGGCGAA
GCAATACGGCGTGACATGGAATGGACGTCGCTACGATCCGAAAGACTGGGAAAAGGGCGATACGATCAAC
CAATGCATTAGCGCTGCAACTTCCTGTTTATACGGCGTAACTGAAGCGGCGATACTTGCAGCTGGTTATG
CACCAGCTATTGGGTTTGTGCATACAGGAAAGCCTCTTTCCTTTGTTTACGATATTGCAGACATCATTAA
ATTTGACACTGTTGTACCGAAAGCTTTTGAGATAGCGCGTCGTAACCCTGGTGAGCCGGACCGGGAAGTC
CGTTTGGCGTGCAGGGATATTTTTCGCAGTAGTAAAACATTAGCCAAATTGATTCCGCTTATAGAGGACG
TGCTTGCCGCTGGAGAAATACAACCGCCGGCCCCACCTGAAGATGCACAGCCTGTTGCCATTCCGCTTCC
TGTTTCACTGGGAGATGCAGGCCATCGGAGTAGCTGAA
[282 nt withheld, positions 2699-2980]
TGATAATAATCTAGACCAGGCATCAAATAAAACGAAAGGCTCAGTCGAAAGACTGGGCCTTTCGTTTTAT
CTGTTGTTTGTCGGTGAACGCTCTCTACTAGAGTAACACTGGCTCACCTTCGGGTGGGCCTTTCTGCGTT
TATAGGTACCCGTGGATCCTCTAGAGTCGACCTGCAGGCATGCAAGCTTTTTACGGCTAGCTCAGTCCTA
GGTATAGTGCTAGCCCAGCCAGAGAAACACTCTTTAACAGGGGGTAGTATGATGTCTCGTTTAGATAAAA
GTAAAGTGATTAACAGCGCATTAGAGCTGCTTAATGAGGTCGGAATCGAAGGTTTAACAACCCGTAAACT
CGCCCAGAAGCTAGGTGTAGAGCAGCCTACATTGTATTGGCATGTAAAAAATAAGCGGGCTTTGCTCGAC
GCCTTAGCCATTGAGATGTTAGATAGGCACCATACTCACTTTTGCCCTTTAGAAGGGGAAAGCTGGCAAG
ATTTTTTACGTAATAACGCTAAAAGTTTTAGATGTGCTTTACTAAGTCATCGCGATGGAGCAAAAGTACA
TTTAGGTACACGGCCTACAGAAAAACAGTATGAAACTCTCGAAAATCAATTAGCCTTTTTATGCCAACAA
GGTTTTTCACTAGAGAATGCATTATATGCACTCAGCGCAGTGGGGCATTTTACTTTAGGTTGCGTATTGG
AAGATCAAGAGCATCAAGTCGCTAAAGAAGAAAGGGAAACACCTACTACTGATAGTATGCCGCCATTATT
ACGACAAGCTATCGAATTATTTGATCACCAAGGTGCAGAGCCAGCCTTCTTATTCGGCCTTGAATTGATC
ATATGCGGATTAGAAAAACAACTTAAATGTGAAAGTGGGTCTTAAGGCATCAAATAAAACGAAAGGCTCA
GTCGAAAGACTGGGCCTTTCGTTTTATCTGTTGTTTGTCGGTGAACGCTCTCCTGAGTAGGACAAATCCG
CCGCCCTAGACCTAGGGCGTTCGGCTGCGGCGAGCGGTATCAGCTCACTCAAAGGCGGTAATACGGTTAT
CCACAGAATCAGGGGATAACGCATGCAAGAACATGTGAGCAAAAGGCCAGCAAAAGGCCAGGAACCGTAA
AAAGGCCGC
Features (pLannotate 1.2.2; 13 found; start..end, strand, type, name):
     13..601     -  rep_origin     ori: high-copy-number ColE1/pMB1/pBR322/pUC origin of replication
    689..783     -  terminator     lambda t0 terminator: transcription terminator from phage lambda
    807..1463    -  CDS            cat: CAT_ECOLX - Experimental evidence at protein level: Swiss-Prot protein existence level 1. This enzyme is an effector of chloramphenicol resistance in bacteria. From Escherichia coli. This protein is used as a marker in many commonly used cloning vectors, such as pACYC184.
   1464..1562    -  promoter       cat promoter: promoter of the E. coli cat gene encoding chloramphenicol acetyltransferase
   1671..1744    +  promoter       PLtetO-1 promoter: modified phage lambda PL promoter with tet operator sites (Lutz and Bujard, 1997)
   1780..2694    +  CDS            ygbT: CAS1_ECOLI - Also known as cas1. Experimental evidence at protein level: Swiss-Prot protein existence level 1. CRISPR (clustered regularly interspaced short palindromic repeat), is an adaptive immune system that provides protection against mobile genetic elements (viruses, transposable elements and conjugative plasmids) (PubMed:21255106, PubMed:24920831, PubMed:24793649). CRISPR clusters contain sequences complementary to antecedent mobile elements and target invading nucleic acids. CRISPR clusters are transcribed and processed into CRISPR RNA (crRNA). The Cas1-Cas2 complex is involved in CRIS
   2699..2980    +  CDS            ygbF (sequence withheld): CAS2_ECOLI - Also known as cas2. Experimental evidence at protein level: Swiss-Prot protein existence level 1. CRISPR (clustered regularly interspaced short palindromic repeat), is an adaptive immune system that provides protection against mobile genetic elements (viruses, transposable elements and conjugative plasmids) (PubMed:21255106, PubMed:24920831, PubMed:24793649). CRISPR clusters contain sequences complementary to antecedent mobile elements and target invading nucleic acids. CRISPR clusters are transcribed and processed into CRISPR RNA (crRNA). The Cas1-Cas2 complex is involved in CRIS
   3004..3075    +  terminator     rrnB T1 terminator: transcription terminator T1 from the E. coli rrnB gene
   3091..3118    +  terminator     T7Te terminator: phage T7 early transcription terminator
   3125..3169    +  misc_feature   MCS (fragment): pUC18/19 multiple cloning site
   3176..3204    +  promoter       J23119 promoter (fragment): bacterial promoter (Registry of Standard Biological Parts BBa J23119)
   3239..3865    +  CDS            TetR: tetracycline repressor TetR; tetR; TetR binds to the tetracycline operator tetO to inhibit transcription. This inhibition can be relieved by adding tetracycline or doxycycline.
   3871..3957    +  terminator     rrnB T1 terminator: Escherichia coli rrnB; transcription terminator T1 from the E. coli rrnB gene
