[The description below was written by a language model from this plasmid's Addgene catalogue record and pLannotate feature annotations shown in this document.]
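Description:
pRec ΔLacI is a small (about 4.1 kb) bacterial synthetic-biology plasmid built on a high-copy ColE1-type origin of replication and selected with chloramphenicol through a cat gene driven by its native cat promoter and closed off by the lambda t0 terminator. It is propagated in standard E. coli cloning strains. Two sequence records are available, one from the depositor and one from repository sequencing. They differ by a single nucleotide in length and carry the same thirteen annotated features in the same order, so they describe the same architecture.

The payload consists of two expression units on the strand opposite the resistance marker. In the first, the PLtetO-1 promoter, a phage lambda PL derivative carrying tet operator sites, drives the E. coli cas1 (ygbT) and cas2 (ygbF) coding sequences arranged back to back as an operon, followed by the rrnB T1 and T7Te terminators. Cas1 and Cas2 form the complex that captures DNA fragments and integrates them as new spacers into CRISPR arrays. In the second unit, separated by a remnant of a pUC-type multiple cloning site, a promoter annotated as a fragment of the strong constitutive J23119 part drives tetR, ending in another rrnB T1 terminator. Constitutively produced TetR represses PLtetO-1, so Cas1-Cas2 expression is held off until a tetracycline-class inducer is added.

The name suggests a variant of a pRec plasmid lacking LacI, and no lacI feature is annotated, though the record does not describe the parent. The associated work concerns recording cellular events over time in CRISPR arrays, consistent with use as an inducible spacer-acquisition module.
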