Addgene plasmid #104575: pRec ΔLacI
Purpose: Expresses Cas1, Cas2 under PLTetO-1 promoter, and TetR constitutively.
Depositing lab: Harris Wang. Depositing organization: Columbia University. Publication: Multiplex recording of cellular events over time on CRISPR biological tape. Sheth RU, Yim SS, Wu FL, Wang HH. Science. 2017 Dec 15;358(6369):1457-1461. doi: 10.1126/science.aao0958. Epub 2017 Nov 23. PubMed 29170279.
Backbone
  Vector backbone: ColE1
  Total vector size (bp): 4108
  Vector type: Synthetic Biology
Growth in bacteria
  Bacterial resistance: Chloramphenicol, 25 μg/mL
  Growth temperature: 37°C
  Growth strain: DH5alpha
  Copy number: High Copy
Gene/Insert
  Gene/Insert name: PTet-cas12, tetR
Terms and licenses: Academic/Nonprofit Terms; Industry Terms: Not Available to Industry
How to cite: pRec ΔLacI was a gift from Harris Wang (Addgene plasmid # 104575 ; http://n2t.net/addgene:104575 ; RRID:Addgene_104575)
